Addgene plasmid #13609: integrin alpha9 pWZL Blast2
Depositing lab: Dean Sheppard. Depositing organization: University of California, San Francisco (UCSF).
Backbone
  Vector backbone: pWZL Blast2
  Backbone size w/o insert (bp): 6000
  Vector type: Mammalian Expression, Retroviral
  Selectable markers: Blasticidin
Growth in bacteria
  Bacterial resistance: Ampicillin, 100 μg/mL
  Growth temperature: 37°C
  Growth strain: DH5alpha
  Copy number: High Copy
Gene/Insert
  Gene/Insert name: integrin alpha 9 (alt name: ITGA9)
  Species: H. sapiens (human)
  Insert size (bp): 3200
  GenBank ID: NM_002207
  Entrez Gene: ITGA9 (a.k.a. ALPHA-RLC, ITGA4L, RLC)
  Cloning method: Restriction Enzyme; 5′ cloning site HindIII/SnaBI (destroyed during cloning); 3′ cloning site XbaI/SnaBI (destroyed during cloning)
  Sequencing primers: 5′ pBABE 5'
Terms and licenses: Academic/Nonprofit Terms; Industry Terms: Not Available to Industry
Depositor comments: See author's map for additional restriction enzyme sites.
How to cite: integrin alpha9 pWZL Blast2 was a gift from Dean Sheppard (Addgene plasmid # 13609 ; http://n2t.net/addgene:13609 ; RRID:Addgene_13609)
