[The description below was written by a language model from this plasmid's Addgene catalogue record.]
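Description:
Integrin alpha9 pWZL Blast2 is a retroviral mammalian expression plasmid carrying the human integrin alpha 9 subunit (ITGA9) cDNA, an insert of about 3.2 kb, in the roughly 6 kb pWZL Blast2 backbone. It is propagated in E. coli as a high-copy plasmid under ampicillin selection, and it provides blasticidin resistance for selecting mammalian cells that have taken up the construct. No feature table accompanies the record, so the promoter, origin of replication and the arrangement of the viral elements are not explicitly stated. Vectors of the pWZL family are generally Moloney murine leukemia virus-based, with the insert transcribed from the 5′ LTR and the drug marker expressed downstream from the same transcript, but this layout is not confirmed here for this particular plasmid.

The insert was placed in the vector by restriction cloning in which a HindIII end at the 5′ side and an XbaI end at the 3′ side were joined to SnaBI sites in the backbone. All of these sites were destroyed in the process, so the insert cannot simply be released with the same enzymes, and the depositor points to the author's map for other usable restriction sites. A pBABE 5′ primer is listed for sequencing into the insert from the upstream side. No epitope tags, fusions or mutations are recorded.

As a retroviral vector, the plasmid would be introduced into a packaging cell line to produce virus for transducing target cells, followed by blasticidin selection to obtain populations stably expressing integrin alpha 9. Such cells suit studies of this integrin subunit, although the record does not state a specific application.
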