>Addgene plasmid #13609 | integrin alpha9 pWZL Blast2 | addgene partial sequence | sequence record 19969 | 13609 with primer pBABE-5
ATCAGAATTACTCGAGATACAGCTTAGAGCGGGCGCTATGGGGAGCCGGACGCCAGAGTCCCCTCTCCAT
GCCGTGCAGCTGCGCTGGGGCCCCCGGCGCCGACCCCCGCTACTGCCGCTGCTATTGCTGCTCGTGCCGC
CGCCACCGCGGGTCGGGGGCTACAACCTGGATCCGCAGCGCCCCGTGCACTTCCAGGGCCCCGCTGACTC
GTTCTTCGGCTACGCAGTTCTGGAGCATTTCCACGACAACACGCGCTGGGTCCTTGTGGGCGCACCAAAG
GCAGATTCCAAATACAGCCCTTCAGTGAAGTCTCCTGGGGCTGTGTTTAAGTGCCGTGTTCACACCAACC
CTGACCGGAGATGCACCGAACTGGACATGGCTCGAGGGAAGAATCGGGGCACGTCCTGCGGAAAGACCTG
CCGGGAAGACCGCGATGATGAGTGGATGGGGGTGAGCCTGGCCCGACAGCCCAAGGCTGATGGCCGTGTG
TTGGCCTGTGCTCATCGCTGGAAGAACATCTACTATGAAGCCGACCACATCCTACCCCATGGCTTCTGCT
ACATCATCCCCTCCAACCTCCAGGCCAAAGGCAGGACGCTGATCCCTTGCTATGAAGAGTATAAGAAGAA
GTACGGAGAGGAACACGGCTCCTGCCAGGCTGGGATAGCGGGCTTCTTCACCGAGGAGCTGGTGGTGATG
GGTGCTCCAGGGTCATTTTATTGGGCTGGAA
